>Addgene plasmid #221903 | pAcGFP-N1_CBP | addgene full sequence | sequence record 437447 | Addgene NGS Result
TAGTTATTAATAGTAATCAATTACGGGGTCATTAGTTCATAGCCCATATATGGAGTTCCGCGTTACATAA
CTTACGGTAAATGGCCCGCCTGGCTGACCGCCCAACGACCCCCGCCCATTGACGTCAATAATGACGTATG
TTCCCATAGTAACGCCAATAGGGACTTTCCATTGACGTCAATGGGTGGAGTATTTACGGTAAACTGCCCA
CTTGGCAGTACATCAAGTGTATCATATGCCAAGTACGCCCCCTATTGACGTCAATGACGGTAAATGGCCC
GCCTGGCATTATGCCCAGTACATGACCTTATGGGACTTTCCTACTTGGCAGTACATCTACGTATTAGTCA
TCGCTATTACCATGGTGATGCGGTTTTGGCAGTACATCAATGGGCGTGGATAGCGGTTTGACTCACGGGG
ATTTCCAAGTCTCCACCCCATTGACGTCAATGGGAGTTTGTTTTGGCACCAAAATCAACGGGACTTTCCA
AAATGTCGTAACAACTCCGCCCCATTGACGCAAATGGGCGGTAGGCGTGTACGGTGGGAGGTCTATATAA
GCAGAGCTGGTTTAGTGAACCGTCAGATCCGCTAGCGCTACCGGACTCAGATCTCGAGCTCAAGCTTCGA
ATTCTGCAGTCGACGGTACCGCGGGCCCGGGATCCAATGGCTGAGAACTTGCTGGACGGACCGCCCAACC
CCAAAAGAGCCAAACTCAGCTCGCCCGGTTTCTCGGCGAATGACAGCACAGATTTTGGATCATTGTTTGA
CTTGGAAAATGATCTTCCTGATGAGCTGATACCCAATGGAGGAGAATTAGGCCTTTTAAACAGTGGGAAC
CTTGTTCCAGATGCTGCTTCCAAACATAAACAACTGTCGGAGCTTCTACGAGGAGGCAGCGGCTCTAGTA
TCAACCCAGGAATAGGAAATGTGAGCGCCAGCAGCCCCGTGCAGCAGGGCCTGGGTGGCCAGGCTCAAGG
GCAGCCGAACAGTGCTAACATGGCCAGCCTCAGTGCCATGGGCAAGAGCCCTCTGAGCCAGGGAGATTCT
TCAGCCCCCAGCCTGCCTAAACAGGCAGCCAGCACCTCTGGGCCCACCCCCGCTGCCTCCCAAGCACTGA
ATCCGCAAGCACAAAAGCAAGTGGGGCTGGCGACTAGCAGCCCTGCCACGTCACAGACTGGACCTGGTAT
CTGCATGAATGCTAACTTTAACCAGACCCACCCAGGCCTCCTCAATAGTAACTCTGGCCATAGCTTAATT
AATCAGGCTTCACAAGGGCAGGCGCAAGTCATGAATGGATCTCTTGGGGCTGCTGGCAGAGGAAGGGGAG
CTGGAATGCCGTACCCTACTCCAGCCATGCAGGGCGCCTCGAGCAGCGTGCTGGCTGAGACCCTAACGCA
GGTTTCCCCGCAAATGACTGGTCACGCGGGACTGAACACCGCACAGGCAGGAGGCATGGCCAAGATGGGA
ATAACTGGGAACACAAGTCCATTTGGACAGCCCTTTAGTCAAGCTGGAGGGCAGCCAATGGGAGCCACTG
GAGTGAACCCCCAGTTAGCCAGCAAACAGAGCATGGTCAACAGTTTGCCCACCTTCCCTACAGATATCAA
GAATACTTCAGTCACCAACGTGCCAAATATGTCTCAGATGCAAACATCAGTGGGAATTGTACCCACACAA
GCAATTGCAACAGGCCCCACTGCAGATCCTGAAAAACGCAAACTGATACAGCAGCAGCTGGTTCTACTGC
TTCATGCTCATAAGTGTCAGAGACGAGAGCAAGCAAACGGAGAGGTTCGGGCCTGCTCGCTCCCGCATTG
TCGAACCATGAAAAACGTTTTGAATCACATGACGCATTGTCAGGCTGGGAAAGCCTGCCAAGTTGCCCAT
TGTGCATCTTCACGACAAATCATCTCTCATTGGAAGAACTGCACACGACATGACTGTCCTGTTTGCCTCC
CTTTGAAAAATGCCAGTGACAAGCGAAACCAACAAACCATCCTGGGGTCTCCAGCTAGTGGAATTCAAAA
CACAATTGGTTCTGTTGGCACAGGGCAACAGAATGCCACTTCTTTAAGTAACCCAAATCCCATAGACCCC
AGCTCCATGCAGCGAGCCTATGCTGCTCTCGGACTCCCCTACATGAACCAGCCCCAGACGCAGCTGCAGC
CTCAGGTTCCTGGCCAGCAACCAGCACAGCCTCAAACCCACCAGCAGATGAGGACTCTCAACCCCCTGGG
AAATAATCCAATGAACATTCCAGCAGGAGGAATAACAACAGATCAGCAGCCCCCAAACTTGATTTCAGAA
TCAGCTCTTCCGACTTCCCTGGGGGCCACAAACCCACTGATGAACGATGGCTCCAACTCTGGTAACATTG
GAACCCTCAGCACTATACCAACAGCAGCTCCTCCTTCTAGCACCGGTGTAAGGAAAGGCTGGCACGAACA
TGTCACTCAGGACCTGCGGAGCCATCTAGTGCATAAACTCGTCCAAGCCATCTTCCCAACACCTGATCCC
GCAGCTCTAAAGGATCGCCGCATGGAAAACCTGGTAGCCTATGCTAAGAAAGTGGAAGGGGACATGTACG
AGTCTGCCAACAGCAGGGATGAATATTATCACTTATTAGCAGAGAAAATCTACAAGATACAAAAAGAACT
AGAAGAAAAACGGAGGTCGCGTTTACATAAACAAGGCATCTTGGGGAACCAGCCAGCCTTACCAGCCCCG
GGGGCTCAGCCCCCTGTGATTCCACAGGCACAACCTGTGAGACCTCCAAATGGACCCCTGTCCCTGCCAG
TGAATCGCATGCAAGTTTCTCAAGGGATGAATTCATTTAACCCCATGTCCTTGGGGAACGTCCAGTTGCC
ACAAGCACCCATGGGACCTCGTGCAGCCTCCCCAATGAACCACTCTGTCCAGATGAACAGCATGGGCTCA
GTGCCAGGGATGGCCATTTCTCCTTCCCGAATGCCTCAGCCTCCGAACATGATGGGTGCACACACCAACA
ACATGATGGCCCAGGCGCCCGCTCAGAGCCAGTTTCTGCCACAGAACCAGTTCCCGTCATCCAGCGGGGC
GATGAGTGTGGGCATGGGGCAGCCGCCAGCCCAAACAGGCGTGTCACAGGGACAGGTGCCTGGTGCTGCT
CTTCCTAACCCTCTCAACATGCTGGGGCCTCAGGCCAGCCAGCTACCTTGCCCTCCAGTGACACAGTCAC
CACTGCACCCAACACCGCCTCCTGCTTCCACGGCTGCTGGCATGCCATCTCTCCAGCACACGACACCACC
TGGGATGACTCCTCCCCAGCCAGCAGCTCCCACTCAGCCATCAACTCCTGTGTCGTCTTCCGGGCAGACT
CCCACCCCGACTCCTGGCTCAGTGCCCAGTGCTACCCAAACCCAGAGCACCCCTACAGTCCAGGCAGCAG
CCCAGGCCCAGGTGACCCCGCAGCCTCAAACCCCAGTTCAGCCCCCGTCTGTGGCTACCCCTCAGTCATC
GCAGCAACAGCCGACGCCTGTGCACGCCCAGCCTCCTGGCACACCGCTTTCCCAGGCAGCAGCCAGCATT
GATAACAGAGTCCCTACCCCCTCCTCGGTGGCCAGCGCAGAAACCAATTCCCAGCAGCCAGGACCTGACG
TACCTGTGCTGGAAATGAAGACGGAGACCCAAGCAGAGGACACTGAGCCCGATCCTGGTGAATCCAAAGG
GGAGCCCAGGTCTGAGATGATGGAGGAGGATTTGCAAGGAGCTTCCCAAGTTAAAGAAGAAACAGACATA
GCAGAGCAGAAATCAGAACCAATGGAAGTGGATGAAAAGAAACCTGAAGTGAAAGTAGAAGTTAAAGAGG
AAGAAGAGAGTAGCAGTAACGGCACAGCCTCTCAGTCAACATCTCCTTCGCAGCCGCGCAAAAAAATCTT
TAAACCAGAGGAGTTACGCCAGGCCCTCATGCCAACCCTAGAAGCACTGTATCGACAGGACCCAGAGTCA
TTACCTTTCCGGCAGCCTGTAGATCCCCAGCTCCTCGGAATTCCAGACTATTTTGACATCGTAAAGAATC
CCATGGACCTCTCCACCATCAAGCGGAAGCTGGACACAGGGCAATACCAAGAGCCCTGGCAGTACGTGGA
CGACGTCTGGCTCATGTTCAACAATGCCTGGCTCTATAATCGCAAGACATCCCGAGTCTATAAGTTTTGC
AGTAAGCTTGCAGAGGTCTTTGAGCAGGAAATTGACCCTGTCATGCAGTCCCTTGGATATTGCTGTGGAC
GCAAGTATGAGTTTTCCCCACAGACTTTGTGCTGCTATGGGAAGCAGCTGTGTACCATTCCTCGCGATGC
TGCCTACTACAGCTATCAGAATAGGTATCATTTCTGTGAGAAGTGTTTCACAGAGATCCAGGGCGAGAAT
GTGACCCTGGGTGACGACCCTTCACAGCCCCAGACGACAATTTCAAAGGATCAGTTTGAAAAGAAGAAAA
ATGATACCTTAGACCCCGAACCTTTCGTTGATTGCAAGGAGTGTGGCCGGAAGATGCATCAGATTTGCGT
TCTGCACTATGACATCATTTGGCCTTCAGGTTTTGTGTGCGACAACTGCTTGAAGAAAACTGGCAGACCT
CGAAAAGAAAACAAATTCAGTGCTAAGAGGCTGCAGACCACAAGACTGGGAAACCACTTGGAAGACCGAG
TGAACAAATTTTTGCGGCGCCAGAATCACCCTGAAGCCGGGGAGGTTTTTGTCCGAGTGGTGGCCAGCTC
AGACAAGACGGTGGAGGTCAAGCCCGGGATGAAGTCACGGTTTGTGGATTCTGGGGAAATGTCTGAATCT
TTCCCATATCGAACCAAAGCTCTGTTTGCTTTTGAGGAAATTGACGGCGTGGATGTCTGCTTTTTTGGAA
TGCACGTCCAAGAATACGGCTCTGATTGCCCCCCTCCAAACACGAGGCGTGTGTACATTTCTTATCTGGA
TAGTATTCATTTCTTCCGGCCACGTTGCCTCCGCACAGCCGTTTACCATGAGATCCTTATTGGATATTTA
GAGTATGTGAAGAAATTAGGGTATGTGACAGGGCACATCTGGGCCTGTCCTCCAAGTGAAGGAGATGATT
ACATCTTCCATTGCCACCCACCTGATCAAAAAATACCCAAGCCAAAACGACTGCAGGAGTGGTACAAAAA
GATGCTGGACAAGGCGTTTGCAGAGCGGATCATCCATGACTACAAGGATATTTTCAAACAAGCAACTGAA
GACAGGCTCACCAGTGCCAAGGAACTGCCCTATTTTGAAGGTGATTTCTGGCCCAATGTGTTAGAAGAGA
GCATTAAGGAACTAGAACAAGAAGAAGAGGAGAGGAAAAAGGAAGAGAGCACTGCAGCCAGTGAAACCAC
TGAGGGCAGTCAGGGCGACAGCAAGAATGCCAAGAAGAAGAACAACAAGAAAACCAACAAGAACAAAAGC
AGCATCAGCCGCGCCAACAAGAAGAAGCCCAGCATGCCCAACGTGTCCAATGACCTGTCCCAGAAGCTGT
ATGCCACCATGGAGAAGCACAAGGAGGTCTTCTTCGTGATCCACCTGCACGCTGGGCCTGTCATCAACAC
CCTGCCCCCCATCGTCGACCCCGACCCCCTGCTCAGCTGTGACCTCATGGATGGGCGCGACGCCTTCCTC
ACCCTCGCCAGAGACAAGCACTGGGAGTTCTCCTCCTTGCGCCGCTCCAAGTGGTCCACGCTCTGCATGC
TGGTGGAGCTGCACACCCAGGGCCAGGACCGCTTTGTCTACACCTGCAACGAGTGCAAGCACCACGTGGA
GACGCGCTGGCACTGCACTGTGTGCGAGGACTACGACCTCTGCATCAACTGCTATAACACGAAGAGCCAT
GCCCATAAGATGGTGAAGTGGGGGCTGGGCCTGGATGACGAGGGCAGCAGCCAGGGCGAGCCACAGTCAA
AGAGCCCCCAGGAGTCACGCCGGCTGAGCATCCAGCGCTGCATCCAGTCGCTGGTGCACGCGTGCCAGTG
CCGCAACGCCAACTGCTCGCTGCCATCCTGCCAGAAGATGAAGCGGGTGGTGCAGCACACCAAGGGCTGC
AAACGCAAGACCAACGGGGGCTGCCCGGTGTGCAAGCAGCTCATCGCCCTCTGCTGCTACCACGCCAAGC
ACTGCCAAGAAAACAAATGCCCCGTGCCCTTCTGCCTCAACATCAAACACAAGCTCCGCCAGCAGCAGAT
CCAGCACCGCCTGCAGCAGGCCCAGCTCATGCGCCGGCGGATGGCCACCATGAACACCCGCAACGTGCCT
CAGCAGAGTCTGCCTTCTCCTACCTCAGCACCGCCCGGGACCCCCACACAGCAGCCCAGCACACCCCAGA
CGCCGCAGCCCCCTGCCCAGCCCCAACCCTCACCCGTGAGCATGTCACCAGCTGGCTTCCCCAGCGTGGC
CCGGACTCAGCCCCCCACCACGGTGTCCACAGGGAAGCCTACCAGCCAGGTGCCGGCCCCCCCACCCCCG
GCCCAGCCCCCTCCTGCAGCGGTGGAAGCGGCTCGGCAGATCGAGCGTGAGGCCCAGCAGCAGCAGCACC
TGTACCGGGTGAACATCAACAACAGCATGCCCCCAGGACGCACGGGCATGGGGACCCCGGGGAGCCAGAT
GGCCCCCGTGAGCCTGAATGTGCCCCGACCCAACCAGGTGAGCGGGCCCGTCATGCCCAGCATGCCTCCC
GGGCAGTGGCAGCAGGCGCCCCTTCCCCAGCAGCAGCCCATGCCAGGCTTGCCCAGGCCTGTGATATCCA
TGCAGGCCCAGGCGGCCGTGGCTGGGCCCCGGATGCCCAGCGTGCAGCCACCCAGGAGCATCTCACCCAG
CGCTCTGCAAGACCTGCTGCGGACCCTGAAGTCGCCCAGCTCCCCTCAGCAGCAACAGCAGGTGCTGAAC
ATTCTCAAATCAAACCCGCAGCTAATGGCAGCTTTCATCAAACAGCGCACAGCCAAGTACGTGGCCAATC
AGCCCGGCATGCAGCCCCAGCCTGGCCTCCAGTCCCAGCCCGGCATGCAACCCCAGCCTGGCATGCACCA
GCAGCCCAGCCTGCAGAACCTGAATGCCATGCAGGCTGGCGTGCCGCGGCCCGGTGTGCCTCCACAGCAG
CAGGCGATGGGAGGCCTGAACCCCCAGGGCCAGGCCTTGAACATCATGAACCCAGGACACAACCCCAACA
TGGCGAGTATGAATCCACAGTACCGAGAAATGTTACGGAGGCAGCTGCTGCAGCAGCAGCAGCAACAGCA
GCAGCAACAACAGCAGCAACAGCAGCAGCAGCAAGGGAGTGCCGGCATGGCTGGGGGCATGGCGGGGCAC
GGCCAGTTCCAGCAGCCTCAAGGACCCGGAGGCTACCCACCGGCCATGCAGCAGCAGCAGCGCATGCAGC
AGCATCTCCCCCTCCAGGGCAGCTCCATGGGCCAGATGGCGGCTCAGATGGGACAGCTTGGCCAGATGGG
GCAGCCGGGGCTGGGGGCAGACAGCACCCCCAACATCCAGCAAGCCCTGCAGCAGCGGATTCTGCAGCAA
CAGCAGATGAAGCAGCAGATTGGGTCCCCAGGCCAGCCGAACCCCATGAGCCCCCAGCAACACATGCTCT
CAGGACAGCCACAGGCCTCGCATCTCCCTGGCCAGCAGATCGCCACGTCCCTTAGTAACCAGGTGCGGTC
TCCAGCCCCTGTCCAGTCTCCACGGCCCCAGTCCCAGCCTCCACATTCCAGCCCGTCACCACGGATACAG
CCCCAGCCTTCGCCACACCACGTCTCACCCCAGACTGGTTCCCCCCACCCCGGACTCGCAGTCACCATGG
CCAGCTCCATAGATCAGGGACACTTGGGGAACCCCGAACAGAGTGCAATGCTCCCCCAGCTGAACACCCC
CAGCAGGAGTGCGCTGTCCAGCGAACTGTCCCTGGTCGGGGACACCACGGGGGACACGCTAGAGAAGTTT
GTGGAGGGCTTGCCGGTCATGGTGAGCAAGGGCGCCGAGCTGTTCACCGGCATCGTGCCCATCCTGATCG
AGCTGAATGGCGATGTGAATGGCCACAAGTTCAGCGTGAGCGGCGAGGGCGAGGGCGATGCCACCTACGG
CAAGCTGACCCTGAAGTTCATCTGCACCACCGGCAAGCTGCCTGTGCCCTGGCCCACCCTGGTGACCACC
CTGAGCTACGGCGTGCAGTGCTTCTCACGCTACCCCGATCACATGAAGCAGCACGACTTCTTCAAGAGCG
CCATGCCTGAGGGCTACATCCAGGAGCGCACCATCTTCTTCGAGGATGACGGCAACTACAAGTCGCGCGC
CGAGGTGAAGTTCGAGGGCGATACCCTGGTGAATCGCATCGAGCTGACCGGCACCGATTTCAAGGAGGAT
GGCAACATCCTGGGCAATAAGATGGAGTACAACTACAACGCCCACAATGTGTACATCATGACCGACAAGG
CCAAGAATGGCATCAAGGTGAACTTCAAGATCCGCCACAACATCGAGGATGGCAGCGTGCAGCTGGCCGA
CCACTACCAGCAGAATACCCCCATCGGCGATGGCCCTGTGCTGCTGCCCGATAACCACTACCTGTCCACC
CAGAGCGCCCTGTCCAAGGACCCCAACGAGAAGCGCGATCACATGATCTACTTCGGCTTCGTGACCGCCG
CCGCCATCACCCACGGCATGGATGAGCTGTACAAGTGAGCGGCCGCGACTCTAGATCATAATCAGCCATA
CCACATTTGTAGAGGTTTTACTTGCTTTAAAAAACCTCCCACACCTCCCCCTGAACCTGAAACATAAAAT
GAATGCAATTGTTGTTGTTAACTTGTTTATTGCAGCTTATAATGGTTACAAATAAAGCAATAGCATCACA
AATTTCACAAATAAAGCATTTTTTTCACTGCATTCTAGTTGTGGTTTGTCCAAACTCATCAATGTATCTT
AAGGCGTAAATTGTAAGCGTTAATATTTTGTTAAAATTCGCGTTAAATTTTTGTTAAATCAGCTCATTTT
TTAACCAATAGGCCGAAATCGGCAAAATCCCTTATAAATCAAAAGAATAGACCGAGATAGGGT
[37 nt withheld, positions 9094-9130]
AAAGAACGTGGACTCCAACGTCAAAGG
[49 nt withheld, positions 9158-9206]
T
[91 nt withheld, positions 9208-9298]
G
[124 nt withheld, positions 9300-9423]
CAGGTGGCACTTTTCGGGGAAATGTGCGCGGAACCCCTATTTGTTTATTTTTCTAAATACATTCAAATAT
GTATCCGCTCATGAGACAATAACCCTGATAAATGCTTCAATAATATTGAAAAAGGAAGAGTCCTGAGGCG
GAAAGAACCAGCTGTGGAATGTGTGTCAGTTAGGGTGTGGAAAGTCCCCAGGCTCCCCAGCAGGCAGAAG
TATGCAAAGCATGCATCTCAATTAGTCAGCAACCAGGTGTGGAAAGTCCCCAGGCTCCCCAGCAGGCAGA
AGTATGCAAAGCATGCATCTCAATTAGTCAGCAACCATAGTCCCGCCCCTAACTCCGCCCATCCCGCCCC
TAACTCCGCCCAGTTCCGCCCATTCTCCGCCCCATGGCTGACTAATTTTTTTTATTTATGCAGAGGCCGA
GGCCGCCTCGGCCTCTGAGCTATTCCAGAAGTAGTGAGGAGGCTTTTTTGGAGGCCTAGGCTTTTGCAAA
GATCGATCAAGAGACAGGATGAGGATCGTTTCGCATGATTGAACAAGATGGATTGCACGCAGGTTCTCCG
GCCGCTTGGGTGGAGAGGCTATTCGGCTATGACTGGGCACAACAGACAATCGGCTGCTCTGATGCCGCCG
TGTTCCGGCTGTCAGCGCAGGGGCGCCCGGTTCTTTTTGTCAAGACCGACCTGTCCGGTGCCCTGAATGA
ACTGCAAGACGAGGCAGCGCGGCTATCGTGGCTGGCCACGACGGGCGTTCCTTGCGCAGCTGTGCTCGAC
GTTGTCACTGAAGCGGGAAGGGACTGGCTGCTATTGGGCGAAGTGCCGGGGCAGGATCTCCTGTCATCTC
ACCTTGCTCCTGCCGAGAAAGTATCCATCATGGCTGATGCAATGCGGCGGCTGCATACGCTTGATCCGGC
TACCTGCCCATTCGACCACCAAGCGAAACATCGCATCGAGCGAGCACGTACTCGGATGGAAGCCGGTCTT
GTCGATCAGGATGATCTGGACGAAGAGCATCAGGGGCTCGCGCCAGCCGAACTGTTCGCCAGGCTCAAGG
CGAGCATGCCCGACGGCGAGGATCTCGTCGTGACCCATGGCGATGCCTGCTTGCCGAATATCATGGTGGA
AAATGGCCGCTTTTCTGGATTCATCGACTGTGGCCGGCTGGGTGTGGCGGACCGCTATCAGGACATAGCG
TTGGCTACCCGTGATATTGCTGAAGAGCTTGGCGGCGAATGGGCTGACCGCTTCCTCGTGCTTTACGGTA
TCGCCGCTCCCGATTCGCAGCGCATCGCCTTCTATCGCCTTCTTGACGAGTTCTTCTGAGCGGGACTCTG
GGGTTCGAAATGACCGACCAAGCGACGCCCAACCTGCCATCACGAGATTTCGATTCCACCGCCGCCTTCT
ATGAAAGGTTGGGCTTCGGAATCGTTTTCCGGGACGCCGGCTGGATGATCCTCCAGCGCGGGGATCTCAT
GCTGGAGTTCTTCGCCCACCCTAGGGGGAGGCTAACTGAAACACGGAAGGAGACAATACCGGAAGGAACC
CGCGCTATGACGGCAATAAAAAGACAGAATAAAACGCACGGTGTTGGGTCGTTTGTTCATAAACGCGGGG
TTCGGTCCCAGGGCTGGCACTCTGTCGATACCCCACCGAGACCCCATTGGGGCCAATACGCCCGCGTTTC
TTCCTTTTCCCCACCCCACCCCCCAAGTTCGGGTGAAGGCCCAGGGCTCGCAGCCAACGTCGGGGCGGCA
GGCCCTGCCATAGCCTCAGGTTACTCATATATACTTTAGATTGATTTAAAACTTCATTTTTAATTTAAAA
GGATCTAGGTGAAGATCCTTTTTGATAATCTCATGACCAAAATCCCTTAACGTGAGTTTTCGTTCCACTG
AGCGTCAGACCCCGTAGAAAAGATCAAAGGATCTTCTTGAGATCCTTTTTTTCTGCGCGTAATCTGCTGC
TTGCAAACAAAAAAACCACCGCTACCAGCGGTGGTTTGTTTGCCGGATCAAGAGCTACCAACTCTTTTTC
CGAAGGTAACTGGCTTCAGCAGAGCGCAGATACCAAATACTGTTCTTCTAGTGTAGCCGTAGTTAGGCCA
CCACTTCAAGAACTCTGTAGCACCGCCTACATACCTCGCTCTGCTAATCCTGTTACCAGTGGCTGCTGCC
AGTGGCGATAAGTCGTGTCTTACCGGGTTGGACTCAAGACGATAGTTACCGGATAAGGCGCAGCGGTCGG
GCTGAACGGGGGGTTCGTGCACACAGCCCAGCTTGGAGCGAACGACCTACACCGAACTGAGATACCTACA
GCGTGAGCTATGAGAAAGCGCCACGCTTCCCGAAGGGAGAAAGGCGGACAGGTATCCGGTAAGCGGCAGG
GTCGGAACAGGAGAGCGCACGAGGGAGCTTCCAGGGGGAAACGCCTGGTATCTTTATAGTCCTGTCGGGT
TTCGCCACCTCTGACTTGAGCGTCGATTTTTGTGATGCTCGTCAGGGGGGCGGAGCCTATGGAAAAACGC
CAGCAACGCGGCCTTTTTACGGTTCCTGGCCTTTTGCTGGCCTTTTGCTCACATGTTCTTTCCTGCGTTA
TCCCCTGATTCTGTGGATAACCGTATTACCGCCATGCAT
Features (pLannotate 1.2.2; 14 found; start..end, strand, type, name):
     61..364     +  enhancer       CMV enhancer: human cytomegalovirus immediate early enhancer
    365..568     +  promoter       CMV promoter: human cytomegalovirus (CMV) immediate early promoter
    609..665     +  misc_feature   MCS: multiple cloning site
    667..7992    +  CDS            CREBBP: CBP_HUMAN - Also known as CBP. Experimental evidence at protein level: Swiss-Prot protein existence level 1. Acetylates histones, giving a specific tag for transcriptional activation (PubMed:24616510). Also acetylates non- histone proteins, like DDX21, FBL, IRF2, MAFG, NCOA3, POLR1E/PAF53 and FOXO1 (PubMed:10490106, PubMed:11154691, PubMed:12738767, PubMed:12929931, PubMed:9707565, PubMed:24207024, PubMed:28790157, PubMed:30540930). Binds specifically to phosphorylated CREB and enhances its transcriptional activity toward cAMP-responsive genes. Acts as a coactivator of ALX1. Acts as a circadia
   7999..8718    +  CDS            AcGFP1: Aequorea coerulescens GFP mammalian codon-optimized
   8734..8817    +  CDS            large T antigen (fragment): large T antigen from SV40 (simian virus 40)
   8840..8961    +  polyA_signal   SV40 poly(A) signal: SV40 polyadenylation signal
   8995..9423    -  rep_origin     f1 ori (sequence partly withheld): f1 bacteriophage origin of replication; arrow indicates direction of (+) strand synthesis
   9450..9554    +  promoter       AmpR promoter: bla
   9556..9913    +  promoter       SV40 promoter: SV40 enhancer and early promoter
   9948..10742   +  CDS            NeoR/KanR: aminoglycoside phosphotransferase from Tn5; aph(3')-II (or nptII); confers resistance to neomycin, kanamycin, and G418 (Geneticin®)
  10763..10915   +  CDS            ble (fragment): BLE_KLEPN - Experimental evidence at protein level: Swiss-Prot protein existence level 1. Binding protein with a strong affinity to the bleomycin family of antibiotics. Binds to CL990; an antimitotic-antibiotic compound. From Klebsiella pneumoniae.
  10974..11021   +  polyA_signal   HSV TK poly(A) signal: herpes simplex virus thymidine kinase polyadenylation signal (Cole and Stacy, 1985)
  11350..11938   +  rep_origin     ori: high-copy-number ColE1/pMB1/pBR322/pUC origin of replication
