[The description below was written by a language model from this plasmid's Addgene catalogue record and pLannotate feature annotations shown in this document.]
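Description:
pAcGFP-N1_CBP is a mammalian expression plasmid built on the Clontech pAcGFP-N1 backbone for transient production of full-length human CREB-binding protein (CBP, gene CREBBP) fused to a green fluorescent protein. The sequenced construct is about 12 kb, of which the CBP coding region accounts for roughly 7.3 kb; it was inserted by Gibson assembly and no mutations are recorded. The plasmid is maintained in E. coli at high copy through a ColE1/pUC-type origin and is selected with kanamycin. An f1 origin is also present, a standard backbone element that permits single-stranded DNA production.

Expression is driven by the human cytomegalovirus immediate-early enhancer and promoter, followed by remnants of the multiple cloning site, the CBP open reading frame, and then, after a very short linker, the mammalian codon-optimised AcGFP1 from Aequorea coerulescens, so the fluorescent tag sits at the C terminus of CBP. An SV40 polyadenylation signal terminates the transcript; the small "large T antigen" fragment annotated just upstream of it is probably an incidental match within the SV40-derived region, not an expressed part. A second cassette carries the Tn5 NeoR/KanR gene under tandem bacterial (bla) and SV40 early promoters with an HSV TK poly(A) signal. It gives kanamycin resistance in bacteria and could allow G418 selection in mammalian cells, although the stated purpose is transient expression. The short ble fragment after it is likely residual Tn5 sequence.

CBP is a histone and non-histone protein acetyltransferase and transcriptional coactivator. This construct allows the tagged protein to be visualised and tracked in transfected mammalian cells, and the associated study concerns how CBP's intrinsically disordered regions affect acetylation and gene expression.
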