Addgene plasmid #221903: pAcGFP-N1_CBP
Purpose: Transient expression of GFP-tagged CBP in mammalian cells
Depositing lab: Daniel Bose. Depositing organization: University of Sheffield. Publication: CBP-IDRs regulate acetylation and gene expression. Gelder KL, Carruthers NA, Gilbert G, Harrison LJ, Evans BV, Evans TI, Ball SS, Dunning M, Craggs TD, Twelvetrees AE, Bose DA. Cell Rep. 2026 Mar 12;45(3):117109. doi: 10.1016/j.celrep.2026.117109. PubMed 41824454.
Backbone
  Vector backbone: pAcGFP-N1
  Backbone manufacturer: Clontech
  Backbone size w/o insert (bp): 4726
  Vector type: Mammalian Expression
Growth in bacteria
  Bacterial resistance: Kanamycin, 50 μg/mL
  Growth temperature: 37°C
  Growth strain: DH5alpha
  Copy number: High Copy
Gene/Insert
  Gene/Insert name: CBP (alt name: CREB binding protein)
  Species: H. sapiens (human)
  Insert size (bp): 7326
  Mutation: N/A
  Entrez Gene: CREBBP (a.k.a. CBP, KAT3A, MKHK1, RSTS, RSTS1)
  Tag / fusion protein: GFP (C terminal on insert)
  Cloning method: Gibson Cloning
Terms and licenses: Academic/Nonprofit Terms; Industry Terms: Not Available to Industry
How to cite: pAcGFP-N1_CBP was a gift from Daniel Bose (Addgene plasmid # 221903 ; http://n2t.net/addgene:221903 ; RRID:Addgene_221903)
